Addgene plasmid #49382: pmirGLO-Smad5-1719
Purpose: Insert is a fragment of the Smad5 3'-UTR that contains miR-17 and miR-19 binding sites. To be used for 3'UTR assay.
Depositing lab: Martine Roussel. Depositing organization: St. Jude Children's Research Hospital. Publication: Silencing of the miR-17~92 cluster family inhibits medulloblastoma progression. Murphy BL, Obad S, Bihannic L, Ayrault O, Zindy F, Kauppinen S, Roussel MF. Cancer Res. 2013 Oct 21. 10.1158/0008-5472.CAN-13-0927 PubMed 24145352.
Backbone
  Vector backbone: pmirGLO
  Backbone manufacturer: Promega
  Backbone size w/o insert (bp): 7350
  Total vector size (bp): 7384
  Modifications to backbone: For cloning oligonucleotides into pmirGLO, bp 7314-7331 were excised (region between PmeI and XbaI).
  Vector type: Luciferase
  Selectable markers: Neomycin (select with G418)
Growth in bacteria
  Bacterial resistance: Ampicillin, 100 μg/mL
  Growth temperature: 37°C
  Growth strain: DH5alpha
  Growth instructions: N/A
  Copy number: High Copy
Gene/Insert
  Gene/Insert name: Smad5
  Species: H. sapiens (human), M. musculus (mouse)
  Insert size (bp): 52
  Entrez Gene: Smad5 (a.k.a. 1110051M15Rik, Dwf-C, Madh5, MusMLP)
  Cloning method: Restriction Enzyme; 5′ cloning site PmeI (not destroyed); 3′ cloning site XbaI (not destroyed)
  Sequencing primers: 5′ GAAGCTGAGTTGGCTGCT; 3′ CACTGCATTCTAGTTGTGGT
Terms and licenses: Academic/Nonprofit Terms; Industry Terms: Not Available to Industry
How to cite: pmirGLO-Smad5-1719 was a gift from Martine Roussel (Addgene plasmid # 49382 ; http://n2t.net/addgene:49382 ; RRID:Addgene_49382)
