[The description below was written by a language model from this plasmid's Addgene catalogue record and pLannotate feature annotations shown in this document.]
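Description:
pmirGLO-Smad5-1719 is a dual-luciferase microRNA target reporter built on the Promega pmirGLO backbone, with a total size of 7,384 bp. It is propagated in E. coli as a high-copy plasmid through a ColE1/pUC-type origin and selected with ampicillin via the β-lactamase gene. A ColE1-derived cer site is also annotated, which helps keep the plasmid monomeric. For mammalian cells, the record lists neomycin/G418 selection.

The primary reporter is the synthetic firefly luciferase gene luc2, driven by the mouse PGK promoter. Just downstream of its coding sequence lies the cloning region, followed by an SV40 polyadenylation signal. Here the backbone segment between PmeI and XbaI was removed and replaced with a 52 bp oligonucleotide-derived fragment of the Smad5 3'-UTR that carries binding sites for miR-17 and miR-19; both restriction sites were retained. The species field lists both human and mouse. The insert itself is not annotated in the feature table, which shows only remnants of the multiple cloning site in that area. Several small annotated fragments (SET1, T7 terminator, large T antigen, M13 ori, bom, tnpA) appear to be partial matches from automated annotation rather than functional parts.

A second cassette uses the SV40 enhancer/early promoter to express humanized Renilla luciferase followed directly by the NeoR coding sequence, ending in a synthetic poly(A) signal. This provides an internal normalization control and the drug marker from the same plasmid. In a 3'-UTR assay, binding of miR-17 or miR-19 to the inserted Smad5 sites is expected to lower firefly signal relative to Renilla, allowing tests of whether Smad5 is targeted by these microRNAs.
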