Features (pLannotate 1.2.2; 18 found; start..end, strand, type, name):
     17..66      +  CDS            SET1 (fragment): solubility-enhancement tag derived from T7 phage gene 10B
     74..93      +  terminator     T7 terminator (fragment): transcription terminator for bacteriophage T7 RNA polymerase
    115..236     -  polyA_signal   SV40 poly(A) signal: SV40 polyadenylation signal
    259..327     -  CDS            large T antigen (fragment): large T antigen from SV40 (simian virus 40)
    332..364     +  rep_origin     M13 ori (fragment): M13 bacteriophage origin of replication; arrow indicates direction of (+) strand synthesis
    365..416     -  misc_feature   bom (fragment): basis of mobility region from pBR322
    481..838     +  promoter       SV40 promoter: SV40 enhancer and early promoter
    889..1821    +  CDS            hRluc: Renilla luciferase human codon-optimized
   1872..2664    +  CDS            NeoR/KanR (fragment): aminoglycoside phosphotransferase from Tn5; aph(3')-II (or nptII); confers resistance to neomycin, kanamycin, and G418 (Geneticin®)
   2728..2776    +  polyA_signal   poly(A) signal: synthetic polyadenylation signal
   2797..2889    -  CDS            tnpA (fragment): TN5P_ECOLX - Also known as tnp. Experimental evidence at protein level: Swiss-Prot protein existence level 1. Mediates transposition of transposon Tn5 by a 'cut and paste' mechanism. First, the monomeric transposase binds the 19 bp inverted DNA repeats flanking the transposon. Then, dimerization of the DNA- bound transposase creates a synaptic DNA complex. After nicking of the first DNA strand, excision of the transposon proceeds through a series of intermediates. The transposase then mediates the insertion of the transposon at a new site by strand transfer. The activity of the wild- type tran
   2932..3036    +  promoter       AmpR promoter: bla
   3037..3897    +  CDS            AmpR: β-lactamase; bla; confers resistance to ampicillin, carbenicillin, and related antibiotics
   4055..4643    -  rep_origin     ori: high-copy-number ColE1/pMB1/pBR322/pUC origin of replication
   4759..5042    +  misc_feature   cer region: ColE1-derived recombination site that helps to maintain plasmids as monomers
   5099..5598    +  promoter       PGK promoter: mouse phosphoglycerate kinase 1 promoter
   5645..7297    +  CDS            luciferase: firefly luciferase synthetic luc2 version of the luciferase gene
   7365..10      +  misc_feature   MCS (fragment) (across the origin): pUC18/19 multiple cloning site
>Addgene plasmid #49382 | pmirGLO-Smad5-1719 | depositor full sequence | sequence record 73405 | pmirGLO-Smad5-1719 sequence 7384 bps
CATGCAAGCTGATCCGGCTGCTAACAAAGCCCGAAAGGAAGCTGAGTTGGCTGCTGCCACCGCTGAGCAA
TAACTAGCATAACCCCTTGGGGCGGCCGCTTCGAGCAGACATGATAAGATACATTGATGAGTTTGGACAA
ACCACAACTAGAATGCAGTGAAAAAAATGCTTTATTTGTGAAATTTGTGATGCTATTGCTTTATTTGTAA
CCATTATAAGCTGCAATAAACAAGTTAACAACAACAATTGCATTCATTTTATGTTTCAGGTTCAGGGGGA
GATGTGGGAGGTTTTTTTAAGCAAGTAAAACCTCTACAAATGTGGTAAAATCGAATTTTAACAAAATATT
AACGCTTACAATTTCCTGATGCGGTATTTTCTCCTTACGCATCTGTGCGGTATTTCACACCGCATACGCG
GATCTGCGCAGCACCATGGCCTGAAATAACCTCTGAAAGAGGAACTTGGTTAGGTACCTTCTGAGGCGGA
AAGAACCAGCTGTGGAATGTGTGTCAGTTAGGGTGTGGAAAGTCCCCAGGCTCCCCAGCAGGCAGAAGTA
TGCAAAGCATGCATCTCAATTAGTCAGCAACCAGGTGTGGAAAGTCCCCAGGCTCCCCAGCAGGCAGAAG
TATGCAAAGCATGCATCTCAATTAGTCAGCAACCATAGTCCCGCCCCTAACTCCGCCCATCCCGCCCCTA
ACTCCGCCCAGTTCCGCCCATTCTCCGCCCCATGGCTGACTAATTTTTTTTATTTATGCAGAGGCCGAGG
CCGCCTCGGCCTCTGAGCTATTCCAGAAGTAGTGAGGAGGCTTTTTTGGAGGCCTAGGCTTTTGCAAAAA
GCTTGATTCTTCTGACACAACAGTCTCGAACCAAAGGCTGGAGCCACCATGGCTTCCAAGGTGTACGACC
CCGAGCAACGCAAACGCATGATCACTGGGCCTCAGTGGTGGGCTCGCTGCAAGCAAATGAACGTGCTGGA
CTCCTTCATCAACTACTATGATTCCGAGAAGCACGCCGAGAACGCCGTGATTTTTCTGCATGGTAACGCT
GCCTCCAGCTACCTGTGGAGGCACGTCGTGCCTCACATCGAGCCCGTGGCTAGATGCATCATCCCTGATC
TGATCGGAATGGGTAAGTCCGGCAAGAGCGGGAATGGCTCATATCGCCTCCTGGATCACTACAAGTACCT
CACCGCTTGGTTCGAGCTGCTGAACCTTCCAAAGAAAATCATCTTTGTGGGCCACGACTGGGGGGCTTGT
CTGGCCTTTCACTACTCCTACGAGCACCAAGACAAGATCAAGGCCATCGTCCATGCTGAGAGTGTCGTGG
ACGTGATCGAGTCCTGGGACGAGTGGCCTGACATCGAGGAGGATATCGCCCTGATCAAGAGCGAAGAGGG
CGAGAAAATGGTGCTTGAGAATAACTTCTTCGTCGAGACCATGCTCCCAAGCAAGATCATGCGGAAACTG
GAGCCTGAGGAGTTCGCTGCCTACCTGGAGCCATTCAAGGAGAAGGGCGAGGTTAGACGGCCTACCCTCT
CCTGGCCTCGCGAGATCCCTCTCGTTAAGGGAGGCAAGCCCGACGTCGTCCAGATTGTCCGCAACTACAA
CGCCTACCTTCGGGCCAGCGACGATCTGCCTAAGATGTTCATCGAGTCCGACCCTGGGTTCTTTTCCAAC
GCTATTGTCGAGGGAGCTAAGAAGTTCCCTAACACCGAGTTCGTGAAGGTGAAGGGCCTCCACTTCAGCC
AGGAGGACGCTCCAGATGAAATGGGTAAGTACATCAAGAGCTTCGTGGAGCGCGTGCTGAAGAACGAGCA
GACCGGTGGTGGGAGCGGAGGTGGCGGATCAGGTGGCGGAGGCTCCGGAGGGATTGAACAAGATGGATTG
CACGCAGGTTCTCCGGCCGCTTGGGTGGAGAGGCTATTCGGCTATGACTGGGCACAACAGACAATCGGCT
GCTCTGATGCCGCCGTGTTCCGGCTGTCAGCGCAGGGGCGCCCGGTTCTTTTTGTCAAGACCGACCTGTC
CGGTGCCCTGAATGAACTGCAGGACGAGGCAGCGCGGCTATCGTGGCTGGCCACGACGGGCGTTCCTTGC
GCAGCTGTGCTCGACGTTGTCACTGAAGCGGGAAGGGACTGGCTGCTATTGGGCGAAGTGCCGGGGCAGG
ATCTCCTGTCATCTCACCTTGCTCCTGCCGAGAAAGTATCCATCATGGCTGATGCAATGCGGCGGCTGCA
TACGCTTGATCCGGCTACCTGCCCATTCGACCACCAAGCGAAACATCGCATCGAGCGAGCACGTACTCGG
ATGGAAGCCGGTCTTGTCGATCAGGATGATCTGGACGAAGAGCATCAGGGGCTCGCGCCAGCCGAACTGT
TCGCCAGGCTCAAGGCGCGCATGCCCGACGGCGAGGATCTCGTCGTGACCCATGGCGATGCCTGCTTGCC
GAATATCATGGTGGAAAATGGCCGCTTTTCTGGATTCATCGACTGTGGCCGGCTGGGTGTGGCGGACCGC
TATCAGGACATAGCGTTGGCTACCCGTGATATTGCTGAAGAGCTTGGCGGCGAATGGGCTGACCGCTTCC
TCGTGCTTTACGGTATCGCCGCTCCCGATTCGCAGCGCATCGCCTTCTATCGCCTTCTTGACGAGTTCTT
CTGAGCGGGACTCTGGGGTTCGAAATGACCGACCAAGCGACGCCCAACCTGCCATCACGATGGCCGCAAT
AAAATATCTTTATTTTCATTACATCTGTGTGTTGGTTTTTTGTGTGAATCGATAGCGATAAGGATCCTCT
TTGCGCTTGCGTTTTCCCTTGTCCAGATAGCCCAGTAGCTGACATTCATCCGGGGTCAGCACCGTTTCTG
CGGACTGGCTTTCTACGTAATGGTTTCTTAGACGTCAGGTGGCACTTTTCGGGGAAATGTGCGCGGAACC
CCTATTTGTTTATTTTTCTAAATACATTCAAATATGTATCCGCTCATGAGACAATAACCCTGATAAATGC
TTCAATAATATTGAAAAAGGAAGAGTATGAGTATTCAACATTTCCGTGTCGCCCTTATTCCCTTTTTTGC
GGCATTTTGCCTTCCTGTTTTTGCTCACCCAGAAACGCTGGTGAAAGTAAAAGATGCTGAAGATCAGTTG
GGTGCACGAGTGGGTTACATCGAACTGGATCTCAACAGCGGTAAGATCCTTGAGAGTTTTCGCCCCGAAG
AACGTTTTCCAATGATGAGCACTTTCAAAGTTCTGCTATGTGGCGCGGTATTATCCCGTATTGACGCCGG
GCAAGAGCAACTCGGTCGCCGCATACACTATTCTCAGAATGACTTGGTTGAGTACTCACCAGTCACAGAA
AAGCATCTTACGGATGGCATGACAGTAAGAGAATTATGCAGTGCTGCCATAACCATGAGTGATAACACTG
CGGCCAACTTACTTCTGACAACTATCGGAGGACCGAAGGAGCTAACCGCTTTTTTGCACAACATGGGGGA
TCATGTAACTCGCCTTGATCGTTGGGAACCGGAGCTGAATGAAGCCATACCAAACGACGAGCGTGACACC
ACGATGCCTGTAGCAATGGCAACAACGTTGCGCAAACTATTAACTGGCGAACTACTTACTCTAGCTTCCC
GGCAACAATTAATAGACTGGATGGAGGCGGATAAAGTTGCAGGACCACTTCTGCGCTCGGCCCTTCCGGC
TGGCTGGTTTATTGCTGATAAATCTGGAGCCGGTGAGCGTGGGTCTCGCGGTATCATTGCAGCACTGGGG
CCAGATGGTAAGCCCTCCCGTATCGTAGTTATCTACACGACGGGGAGTCAGGCAACTATGGATGAACGAA
ATAGACAGATCGCTGAGATAGGTGCCTCACTGATTAAGCATTGGTAATTCGAAATGACCGACCAAGCGAC
GCCCAACCGGTATCAGCTCACTCAAAGGCGGTAATACGGTTATCCACAGAATCAGGGGATAACGCAGGAA
AGAACATGTGAGCAAAAGGCCAGCAAAAGGCCAGGAACCGTAAAAAGGCCGCGTTGCTGGCGTTTTTCCA
TAGGCTCCGCCCCCCTGACGAGCATCACAAAAATCGACGCTCAAGTCAGAGGTGGCGAAACCCGACAGGA
CTATAAAGATACCAGGCGTTTCCCCCTGGAAGCTCCCTCGTGCGCTCTCCTGTTCCGACCCTGCCGCTTA
CCGGATACCTGTCCGCCTTTCTCCCTTCGGGAAGCGTGGCGCTTTCTCATAGCTCACGCTGTAGGTATCT
CAGTTCGGTGTAGGTCGTTCGCTCCAAGCTGGGCTGTGTGCACGAACCCCCCGTTCAGCCCGACCGCTGC
GCCTTATCCGGTAACTATCGTCTTGAGTCCAACCCGGTAAGACACGACTTATCGCCACTGGCAGCAGCCA
CTGGTAACAGGATTAGCAGAGCGAGGTATGTAGGCGGTGCTACAGAGTTCTTGAAGTGGTGGCCTAACTA
CGGCTACACTAGAAGGACAGTATTTGGTATCTGCGCTCTGCTGAAGCCAGTTACCTTCGGAAAAAGAGTT
GGTAGCTCTTGATCCGGCAAACAAACCACCGCTGGTAGCGGTGGTTTTTTTGTTTGCAAGCAGCAGATTA
CGCGCAGAAAAAAAGGATTTCAAGAAGATCCTTTGATCTTTTCTACGGGGTCTGACGCTCAGTGGAACGA
AAACTCACGTTAAGGGATTTTGGTCATGAGATTATCAAAAAGGATCTTCACCTAGATCCTTTTATAGTCC
GGAAATACAGGAACGCACGCTGGATGGCCCTTCGCTGGGATGGTGAAACCATGAAAAATGGCAGCTTCAG
TGGATTAAGTGGGGGTAATGTGGCCTGTACCCTCTGGTTGCATAGGTATTCATACGGTTAAAATTTATCA
GGCGCGATTGCGGCAGTTTTTCGGGTGGTTTGTTGCCATTTTTACCTGTCTGCTGCCGTGATCGCGCTGA
ACGCGTTTTAGCGGTGCGTACAATTAAGGGATTATGGTAAATCCACTTACTGTCTGCCCTCGTAGCCATC
GAGATAAACCGCAGTACTCCGGCCACGATGCGTCCGGCGTAGAGGATCGAGATCTACCGGGTAGGGGAGG
CGCTTTTCCCAAGGCAGTCTGGAGCATGCGCTTTAGCAGCCCCGCTGGGCACTTGGCGCTACACAAGTGG
CCTCTGGCCTCGCACACATTCCACATCCACCGGTAGGCGCCAACCGGCTCCGTTCTTTGGTGGCCCCTTC
GCGCCACCTTCTACTCCTCCCCTAGTCAGGAAGTTCCCCCCCGCCCCGCAGCTCGCGTCGTGCAGGACGT
GACAAATGGAAGTAGCACGTCTCACTAGTCTCGTGCAGATGGACAGCACCGCTGAGCAATGGAAGCGGGT
AGGCCTTTGGGGCAGCGGCCAATAGCAGCTTTGCTCCTTCGCTTTCTGGGCTCAGAGGCTGGGAAGGGGT
GGGTCCGGGGGCGGGCTCAGGGGCGGGCTCAGGGGCGGGGCGGGCGCCCGAAGGTCCTCCGGAGGCCCGG
CATTCTGCACGCTTCAAAAGCGCACGTCTGCCGCGCTGTTCTCCTCTTCCTCATCTCCGGGCCTTTCGAC
CTGCAGCCCAAGCTTGGCAATCCGGTACTGTTGGTAAAGCCACCATGGAAGATGCCAAAAACATTAAGAA
GGGCCCAGCGCCATTCTACCCACTCGAAGACGGGACCGCCGGCGAGCAGCTGCACAAAGCCATGAAGCGC
TACGCCCTGGTGCCCGGCACCATCGCCTTTACCGACGCACATATCGAGGTGGACATTACCTACGCCGAGT
ACTTCGAGATGAGCGTTCGGCTGGCAGAAGCTATGAAGCGCTATGGGCTGAATACAAACCATCGGATCGT
GGTGTGCAGCGAGAATAGCTTGCAGTTCTTCATGCCCGTGTTGGGTGCCCTGTTCATCGGTGTGGCTGTG
GCCCCAGCTAACGACATCTACAACGAGCGCGAGCTGCTGAACAGCATGGGCATCAGCCAGCCCACCGTCG
TATTCGTGAGCAAGAAAGGGCTGCAAAAGATCCTCAACGTGCAAAAGAAGCTACCGATCATACAAAAGAT
CATCATCATGGATAGCAAGACCGACTACCAGGGCTTCCAAAGCATGTACACCTTCGTGACTTCCCATTTG
CCACCCGGCTTCAACGAGTACGACTTCGTGCCCGAGAGCTTCGACCGGGACAAAACCATCGCCCTGATCA
TGAACAGTAGTGGCAGTACCGGATTGCCCAAGGGCGTAGCCCTACCGCACCGCACCGCTTGTGTCCGATT
CAGTCATGCCCGCGACCCCATCTTCGGCAACCAGATCATCCCCGACACCGCTATCCTCAGCGTGGTGCCA
TTTCACCACGGCTTCGGCATGTTCACCACGCTGGGCTACTTGATCTGCGGCTTTCGGGTCGTGCTCATGT
ACCGCTTCGAGGAGGAGCTATTCTTGCGCAGCTTGCAAGACTATAAGATTCAATCTGCCCTGCTGGTGCC
CACACTATTTAGCTTCTTCGCTAAGAGCACTCTCATCGACAAGTACGACCTAAGCAACTTGCACGAGATC
GCCAGCGGCGGGGCGCCGCTCAGCAAGGAGGTAGGTGAGGCCGTGGCCAAACGCTTCCACCTACCAGGCA
TCCGCCAGGGCTACGGCCTGACAGAAACAACCAGCGCCATTCTGATCACCCCCGAAGGGGACGACAAGCC
TGGCGCAGTAGGCAAGGTGGTGCCCTTCTTCGAGGCTAAGGTGGTGGACTTGGACACCGGTAAGACACTG
GGTGTGAACCAGCGCGGCGAGCTGTGCGTCCGTGGCCCCATGATCATGAGCGGCTACGTTAACAACCCCG
AGGCTACAAACGCTCTCATCGACAAGGACGGCTGGCTGCACAGCGGCGACATCGCCTACTGGGACGAGGA
CGAGCACTTCTTCATCGTGGACCGGCTGAAGAGCCTGATCAAATACAAGGGCTACCAGGTAGCCCCAGCC
GAACTGGAGAGCATCCTGCTGCAACACCCCAACATCTTCGACGCCGGGGTCGCCGGCCTGCCCGACGACG
ATGCCGGCGAGCTGCCCGCCGCAGTCGTCGTGCTGGAACACGGTAAAACCATGACCGAGAAGGAGATCGT
GGACTATGTGGCCAGCCAGGTTACAACCGCCAAGAAGCTGCGCGGTGGTGTTGTGTTCGTGGACGAGGTG
CCTAAAGGACTGACCGGCAAGTTGGACGCCCGCAAGATCCGCGAGATTCTCATTAAGGCCAAGAAGGGCG
GCAAGATCGCCGTGTAATTCTAGTTGTTTAAACTAGCGGCCGCTAGTATTAATCTTTTCATTTTGCACTT
TTATGGGTGACTGTCTCTAGAGTCGACCTGCAGG
