>Addgene plasmid #49382 | pmirGLO-Smad5-1719 | addgene partial sequence | sequence record 162847 | Fluc-F1 5'-AGAAGCTGCGCGGTGGTGTTGTG-3'
GGACTGACCGGCAAGTTGGACGCCCGCAAGATCCGCGAGATTCTCATTAAGGCCAAGAAGGGCGGCAAGA
TCGCCGTGTAATTCTAGTTGTTTAAACTAGCGGCCGCTAGTATTAATCTTTTCATTTTGCACTTTTATGG
GTGACTGTCTCTAGAGTCGACCTGCAGGCATGCAAGCTGATCCGGCTGCTAACAAAGCCCGAAAGGAAGC
TGAGTTGGCTGCTGCCACCGCTGAGCAATAACTAGCATAACCCCTTGGGGCGGCCGCTTCGAGCAGACAT
GATAAGATACATTGATGAGTTTGGACAAACCACAACTAGAATGCAGTGAAAAAAATGCTTTATTTGTGAA
ATTTGTGATGCTATTGCTTTATTTGTAACCATTATAAGCTGCAATAAACAAGTTAACAACAACAATTGCA
TTCATTTTATGTTTCAGGTTCAGGGGGAGATGTGGGAGGTTTTTTTAAGCAAGTAAAACCTCTACAAATG
TGGTAAAATCGAATTTTAACAAAATATTAACGCTTACAATTTCCTGATGCGGTATTTTCTCCTTACGCAT
CTGTGCGGTATTTCACACCGCATACGCGGATCTGCGCAGCACCATGGCCTGAAATAACCTCTGAAAGAGG
AACTTGGTTAGGTACCTTCTGAGGCGGAAAGAACCAGCTGTGGAATGTGTGTCAGTTAGGGTGTGGAAAG
TCCCCAGGCTCCCCAGCAGGCAGAAGTATGCAAAGCATGCATCTCAATTAGTCAGCAACCAGGTGTGGAA
AGTCCCCAGGCTCCCCAGCAGGCAGAAGTATGCAAAGCATGCATCTCAATTAGTCAGCAACCATAGTCCC
GCCCCTAACTCCGCCCATCCCGCCCCTAACTCCGCCCAGTTCCGCCCATTCTCCGCCCCATGGCTGACTA
ATTTTTTTTATTTATGCAGAGGCCGAGGCCGCCTCGGCCTCTGAGCTATTCCAGAAGTAGTGAGGAGGCT
TTTT
