>Addgene plasmid #49382 | pmirGLO-Smad5-1719 | addgene partial sequence | sequence record 162848 | Neo-R 5'-GCCCAGTCATAGCCGAATAG-3'
AGCGGCCGGAGAACCTGCGTGCAATCCATCTTGTTCAATCCCTCCGGAGCCTCCGCCACCTGATCCGCCA
CCTCCGCTCCCACCACCGGTCTGCTCGTTCTTCAGCACGCGCTCCACGAAGCTCTTGATGTACTTACCCA
TTTCATCTGGAGCGTCCTCCTGGCTGAAGTGGAGGCCCTTCACCTTCACGAACTCGGTGTTAGGGAACTT
CTTAGCTCCCTCGACAATAGCGTTGGAAAAGAACCCAGGGTCGGACTCGATGAACATCTTAGGCAGATCG
TCGCTGGCCCGAAGGTAGGCGTTGTAGTTGCGGACAATCTGGACGACGTCGGGCTTGCCTCCCTTAACGA
GAGGGATCTCGCGAGGCCAGGAGAGGGTAGGCCGTCTAACCTCGCCCTTCTCCTTGAATGGCTCCAGGTA
GGCAGCGAACTCCTCAGGCTCCAGTTTCCGCATGATCTTGCTTGGGAGCATGGTCTCGACGAAGAAGTTA
TTCTCAAGCACCATTTTCTCGCCCTCTTCGCTCTTGATCAGGGCGATATCCTCCTCGATGTCAGGCCACT
CGTCCCAGGACTCGATCACGTCCACGACACTCTCAGCATGGACGATGGCCTTGATCTTGTCTTGGTGCTC
GTAGGAGTAGTGAAAGGCCAGACAAGCCCCCCAGTCGTGGCCCACAAAGATGATTTTCTTTGGAAGGTTC
AGCAGCTCGAACCAAGCGGTGAGGTACTTGTAGTGATCCAGGAGGCGATATGAGCCATTCCCGCTCTTGC
CGGACTTACCCATTCCGATCAGATCAGGGATGATGCATCTAGCCACGGGCTCGATGTGAGGCACGACGTG
CCTCCACAGGTAGCTGGAGGCAGCGTTACCATGCAGAAAAATCACGGCGTTCTCGGCGTGCTTCTCGGAA
TCATAGTAGTTGATGAAGGAGTCCAGCACGTTCATTTGCTTGCAGCGAGCCCACCACTGAGGCCCAGTGA
TCATGCGTTTGCGTTGCTCGGGGTCGTACACCTTGGAAGCCATGGTGGCTCCAGCCTTTGGTTCGAGACT
GTTG
